Addgene plasmid #156553: pD649-HAsp-CD8A-Fc(DAPA)-AviTag-6xHis
Purpose: Mammalian expression of cell-surface protein extracellular domain fused to Fc(DAPA)-Avi-6xHis. Protein is secreted from cells.
Depositing lab: Chris Garcia. Depositing organization: Stanford University. Publication: A Human IgSF Cell-Surface Interactome Reveals a Complex Network of Protein-Protein Interactions. Wojtowicz WM, Vielmetter J, Fernandes RA, Siepe DH, Eastman CL, Chisholm GB, Cox S, Klock H, Anderson PW, Rue SM, Miller JJ, Glaser SM, Bragstad ML, Vance J, Lam AW, Lesley SA, Zinn K, Garcia KC. Cell. 2020 Aug 20;182(4):1027-1043.e17. doi: 10.1016/j.cell.2020.07.025. PubMed 32822567.
Backbone
  Vector backbone: pD649
  Backbone size w/o insert (bp): 6106
  Vector type: Mammalian Expression
Growth in bacteria
  Bacterial resistance: Ampicillin, 100 μg/mL
  Growth temperature: 37°C
  Growth strain: DH5alpha
  Copy number: High Copy
Gene/Insert
  Gene/Insert name: CD8A
  Species: H. sapiens (human)
  Insert size (bp): 483
  Mutation: Fc region of human IgG contains D265A and P329A mutations (DAPA)
  Entrez Gene: CD8A (a.k.a. CD8, CD8alpha, Leu2, p32)
  Promoter: CMV/SP6
  Tag / fusion protein: Fc(DAPA)-AviTag-6xHis (C terminal on backbone)
  Cloning method: Restriction Enzyme; 5′ cloning site GCGGCCGC (not destroyed); 3′ cloning site GGCGCGCC (not destroyed)
  Sequencing primers: 5′ ATTTAGGTGACACTATAG; 3′ CACGTACCAGTTGAACTTCACC
Resource information
  A portion of this plasmid was derived from a plasmid made by: synthesis by ThermoFisher
Terms and licenses: Academic/Nonprofit Terms; Industry Terms: Not Available to Industry
Depositor comments: Some plasmids in this collection may have an IS4-like element ISVsa5 family transposase upstream of the CMV promoter.
How to cite: pD649-HAsp-CD8A-Fc(DAPA)-AviTag-6xHis was a gift from Chris Garcia (Addgene plasmid # 156553 ; http://n2t.net/addgene:156553 ; RRID:Addgene_156553)
