[The description below was written by a language model from this plasmid's Addgene catalogue record and pLannotate feature annotations shown in this document.]
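Description:
pD649-HAsp-CD8A-Fc(DAPA)-AviTag-6xHis is a mammalian expression plasmid built on the pD649 backbone for producing a secreted, soluble form of the human CD8A extracellular domain. It is propagated in E. coli as a high-copy plasmid through a ColE1/pUC-type origin and selected with ampicillin (β-lactamase). The sequenced record is about 6.6 kb, consistent with the 483 bp insert placed in the roughly 6.1 kb backbone.

Expression is driven by the CMV immediate-early enhancer and promoter, followed by a fragment of CMV intron A and an SP6 phage promoter. Downstream, a short leader annotated as resembling an immunoglobulin heavy chain signal sequence (the "HAsp" secretion signal of the plasmid name) directs the protein into the secretory pathway. The CD8A ectodomain, cloned between retained NotI and AscI sites, is fused in frame to a human IgG1 Fc region and the transcript ends at a bGH polyadenylation signal. The Fc carries the D265A and P329A (DAPA) substitutions, which are generally used to dampen Fc effector interactions. According to the catalogue entry, the fusion ends in an AviTag, a site for enzymatic biotinylation, and a 6xHis tag for metal-affinity purification; neither small tag is called out in the feature table. The backbone also carries an SV40 promoter/EM7 cassette with a puromycin resistance gene annotated as a fragment, an adjoining ble fragment, and an SV40 poly(A) signal, although the record does not list a mammalian selection marker. The depositor notes that some plasmids in this collection may contain an IS4-like transposase upstream of the CMV promoter; none is annotated here. The construct belongs to a set used to map extracellular interactions among human IgSF cell-surface proteins.
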