Features (pLannotate 1.2.2; 21 found; start..end, strand, type, name):
    242..350     -  rep_origin     f1 ori (fragment): f1 bacteriophage origin of replication; arrow indicates direction of (+) strand synthesis
    351..462     -  polyA_signal   bGH poly(A) signal: bovine growth hormone polyadenylation signal
    677..1354    -  CDS            IGHG1 (fragment): IGHG1_HUMAN - Experimental evidence at protein level: Swiss-Prot protein existence level 1. Constant region of immunoglobulin heavy chains. Immunoglobulins, also known as antibodies, are membrane-bound or secreted glycoproteins produced by B lymphocytes. In the recognition phase of humoral immunity, the membrane-bound immunoglobulins serve as receptors which, upon binding of a specific antigen, trigger the clonal expansion and differentiation of B lymphocytes into immunoglobulins- secreting plasma cells. Secreted immunoglobulins mediate the effector phase of humoral immunity, which results in
   1370..1873    -  CDS            CD8A (fragment) (sequence partly withheld): CD8A_HUMAN - Also known as MAL. Experimental evidence at protein level: Swiss-Prot protein existence level 1. Integral membrane glycoprotein that plays an essential role in the immune response and serves multiple functions in responses against both external and internal offenses. In T-cells, functions primarily as a coreceptor for MHC class I molecule:peptide complex. The antigens presented by class I peptides are derived from cytosolic proteins while class II derived from extracellular proteins. Interacts simultaneously with the T-cell receptor (TCR) and the MHC class I proteins presented by
   1961..1998    -  CDS            IgH signal sequence (fragment): signal sequence from the mouse immunoglobulin heavy chain variable region
   2002..2020    -  promoter       SP6 promoter: promoter for bacteriophage SP6 RNA polymerase
   2072..2115    -  intron         CMV intron (fragment): modified intron A from human cytomegalovirus
   2251..2454    -  promoter       CMV promoter: human cytomegalovirus (CMV) immediate early promoter
   2455..2758    -  enhancer       CMV enhancer: human cytomegalovirus immediate early enhancer
   3001..3017    -  protein_bind   lac operator: The lac repressor binds to the lac operator to inhibit transcription in E. coli. This inhibition can be relieved by adding lactose or isopropyl-β-D-thiogalactopyranoside (IPTG). lac repressor encoded by lacI
   3473..3492    +  CDS            lacZα (fragment): LacZα fragment of β-galactosidase; lacZ fragment
   3517..3534    -  terminator     rrnB T2 terminator (fragment): transcription terminator T2 from the E. coli rrnB gene
   3759..4347    -  rep_origin     ori: high-copy-number ColE1/pMB1/pBR322/pUC origin of replication
   4458..4482    +  CDS            KanR (fragment): aminoglycoside phosphotransferase; aph(3')-Ia; confers resistance to kanamycin
   4512..4608    +  promoter       AmpR promoter (fragment): bla
   4611..5471    +  CDS            AmpR: β-lactamase; bla; confers resistance to ampicillin, carbenicillin, and related antibiotics
   5524..5645    -  polyA_signal   SV40 poly(A) signal: SV40 polyadenylation signal
   5640..5765    -  CDS            ble (fragment): BLE_KLEPN - Experimental evidence at protein level: Swiss-Prot protein existence level 1. Binding protein with a strong affinity to the bleomycin family of antibiotics. Binds to CL990; an antimitotic-antibiotic compound. From Klebsiella pneumoniae.
   5775..6374    -  CDS            PuroR (fragment): puromycin N-acetyltransferase; pac from Streptomyces; confers resistance to puromycin
   6393..6440    -  promoter       EM7 promoter: synthetic bacterial promoter&nbsp
   6488..228     -  promoter       SV40 promoter (across the origin): SV40 enhancer and early promoter
>Addgene plasmid #156553 | pD649-HAsp-CD8A-Fc(DAPA)-AviTag-6xHis | addgene full sequence | sequence record 368527 | Addgene NGS Result
GCCATGGGGCGGAGAATGGGCGGAACTGGGCGGAGTTAGGGGCGGGATGGGCGGAGTTAGGGGCGGGACT
ATGGTTGCTGACTAATTGAGATGCATGCTTTGCATACTTCTGCCTGCTGGGGAGCCTGGGGACTTTCCAC
ACCTGGTTGCTGACTAATTGAGATGCATGCTTTGCATACTTCTGCCTGCTGGGGAGCCTGGGGACTTTCC
ACACCCTAACTGACACACATTCCACAGAATTAATTCGCGTTAAATTTTTGTTAAATCAGCTCATTTTTTA
ACCAATAGGCCGAAATCGGCAAAATCCCTTATAAATCAAAAGAATAGACCGAGATAGGGTTGAGTGTTGT
GATGCAATTTCCTCATTTTATTAGGAAAGGACAGTGGGAGTGGCACCTTCCAGGGTCAAGGAAGGCACGG
GGGAGGGGCAAACAACAGATGGCTGGCAACTAGAAGGCACAGTCGAGGCTGATTTTCTCTATCTATTTAT
TTTACTACTCAAGACTATCTTGCAAAGTAGAAGAACCCTGTCTGCAGTATGACGACCGTGTATACCCGAT
TGGCTTACCGGGTAACGCGTTGTGCCAGTGACTACAGGCCGGCCTTAGTGGTGATGGTGGTGGTGTTCAT
GCCACTCAATCTTCTGAGCCTCGAAAATATCATTAAGACCGCTGCCGCCGGGGCTCAGGCTCAGGGACTT
CTGGGTGTAGTGGTTGTGCAGGGCCTCGTGCATCACGCTGCAGCTGAACACGTTGCCCTGCTGCCACCTG
GACTTGTCCACGGTCAGCTTGCTGTACAGGAAGAAGCTGCCGTCGCTGTCCAGCACTGGGGGGGTGGTCT
TGTAGTTGTTCTCGGGCTGGCCGTTGCTCTCCCACTCCACGGCGATATCGCTGGGGTAGAAGCCCTTCAC
CAGACAGGTCAGGGACACCTGGTTCTTGGTCATCTCCTCCCGGCTGGGGGGCAGGGTGTACACCTGGGGC
TCCCGTGGCTGGCCCTTGGCCTTGCTGATTGTCTTTTCGATTGGGGCAGCCAGGGCCTTGTTGGAGACTT
TGCACTTGTATTCTTTGCCGTTCAGCCAGTCCTGGTGCAGCACGGTCAGCACGGACACCACCCTGTAGGT
GCTGTTGTACTGCTCCTCTCTGGGCTTGGTCTTGGCGTTGTGCACCTCCACGCCGTCCACGTACCAGTTG
AACTTCACCTCTGGGTCCTCGTGGGACACGGCCACCACCACGCAGGTCACCTCGGGGGTCCTGCTGATCA
TCAGGGTGTCCTTGGGCTTGGGGGGGAACAGGAACACGGAAGGCCCTCCCAGCAGTTCTGGAGCTGGGCA
GGGGGGGCAGGTGTGGGTCTTGTCGCCGCCCGGCGCGCCATCACAGGCGAAGTCCAGTCCTCTTGTATGC
ACGGCTCCGCCAGCAGCAGGTCTACAAGCTTCTGGCCTCAGAGACAGAGGCTGGCTGGCAATTGTAGGAG
CTGGTGTAGGTGGTCTAGGAGC
[360 nt withheld, positions 1493-1852]
GGCGGCCGCAGCGAACACCAGGCAGAAGATGTAGCTCAGGGCAATGATGGTCTTCATGGTGGCGCTAGCA
GGCGCGTTTTCGATAGAACCGAGGTGCAGTTGGACCTGGGAGTGGACACCTGTGGAGAGAAAGGCAAAGT
GGATGTTATTCTATAGTGTCACCTAAATCGTATGTGTATGATACATAAGGTTATGTATTAATTGTAGCCG
CGTTCTAACGAAGCCAAGGGGGTGGGCCTATAGACTCTATAGGCGGTACTTACGTCACTCTTGGCACGGG
GAATCCGCGTTCCAATGCACCGTTCCCGGCCGCGGAGGCTGGATCGGTCCCGGTGTCTTCTATGGAGGTC
AAAACAGCGTGGATGGCGTCTCCAGGCGATCTGACGGTTCACTAAACGAGCTCTGCTTATATAGACCTCC
CACCGTACACGCCTACCGCCCATTTGCGTCAATGGGGCGGAGTTGTTACGACATTTTGGAAAGTCCCGTT
GATTTTGGTGCCAAAACAAACTCCCATTGACGTCAATGGGGTGGAGACTTGGAAATCCCCGTGAGTCAAA
CCGCTATCCACGCCCATTGATGTACTGCCAAAACCGCATCACCATGGTAATAGCGATGACTAATACGTAG
ATGTACTGCCAAGTAGGAAAGTCCCATAAGGTCATGTACTGGGCATAATGCCAGGCGGGCCATTTACCGT
CATTGACGTCAATAGGGGGCGTACTTGGCATATGATACACTTGATGTACTGCCAAGTGGGCAGTTTACCG
TAAATACTCCACCCATTGACGTCAATGGAAAGTCCCTATTGGCGTTACTATGGGAACATACGTCATTATT
GACGTCAATGGGCGGGGGTCGTTGGGCGGTCAGCCAGGCGGGCCATTTACCGTAAGTTATGTAACGCGGA
ACTCCATATATGGGCTATGAACTAATGACCCCGTAATTGATTACTATTAATAACTAGTCAATAATCAATG
CCAACATGGCGGTCATATTGGACATGAGCCAATATAAATGTACATATTATGATATAGATACAACGTATGC
AATGGCCAATAGCCAATATTGATTTATGCTATATAACCAATGAATAATATGGCTAATGGCCAATATTGAG
TCAACGCCACTGTGCATGAAGCTCGTAATTGTTATCCGCTCACAATTAAGGGCGACACAAAATTTATTCT
AAATGATAATAAATACTGATAACATCTTATAGTTTGTATTATATTTTGTATTATCGTTGACATGTATAAT
TTTGATATCAAAAACTGATTTTCCCTTTATTATTTTCGAGATTTATTTTCTTAATTCTCTTTAACAAACT
AGAAATATTGTATATACAAAAAATCATAAATAATAGATGAATAGTTTAATTATAGGTGTTCATCAATCGA
AAAAGCAACGTATCTTATTTAAAGTGCGTTGCTTTTTTCTCATTTATAAGGTTAAATAATTCTCATATAT
CAAGCAAAGTGACAGGCGCCCTTAAATATTCTGACAAATGCTCTTTCCCTAAACTCCCCCCATAAAAAAA
CCCGCCGAAGCGGGTTTTTACGTTATTTGCGGATTAACGATTACTCGTTATCAGAACCGCCCAGGGGGCC
CGAGCTTAAGACTGGCCGTCGTTTTACAACACAGAAAGAGTTTGTAGAAACGCAAAAAGGCCATCCGTCA
GGGGCCTTCTGCTTAGTTTGATGCCTGGCAGTTCCCTACTCTCGCCTTCCGCTTCCTCGCTCACTGACTC
GCTGCGCTCGGTCGTTCGGCTGCGGCGAGCGGTATCAGCTCACTCAAAGGCGGTAATACGGTTATCCACA
GAATCAGGGGATAACGCAGGAAAGAACATGTGAGCAAAAGGCCAGCAAAAGGCCAGGAACCGTAAAAAGG
CCGCGTTGCTGGCGTTTTTCCATAGGCTCCGCCCCCCTGACGAGCATCACAAAAATCGACGCTCAAGTCA
GAGGTGGCGAAACCCGACAGGACTATAAAGATACCAGGCGTTTCCCCCTGGAAGCTCCCTCGTGCGCTCT
CCTGTTCCGACCCTGCCGCTTACCGGATACCTGTCCGCCTTTCTCCCTTCGGGAAGCGTGGCGCTTTCTC
ATAGCTCACGCTGTAGGTATCTCAGTTCGGTGTAGGTCGTTCGCTCCAAGCTGGGCTGTGTGCACGAACC
CCCCGTTCAGCCCGACCGCTGCGCCTTATCCGGTAACTATCGTCTTGAGTCCAACCCGGTAAGACACGAC
TTATCGCCACTGGCAGCAGCCACTGGTAACAGGATTAGCAGAGCGAGGTATGTAGGCGGTGCTACAGAGT
TCTTGAAGTGGTGGGCTAACTACGGCTACACTAGAAGAACAGTATTTGGTATCTGCGCTCTGCTGAAGCC
AGTTACCTTCGGAAAAAGAGTTGGTAGCTCTTGATCCGGCAAACAAACCACCGCTGGTAGCGGTGGTTTT
TTTGTTTGCAAGCAGCAGATTACGCGCAGAAAAAAAGGATCTCAAGAAGATCCTTTGATCTTTTCTACGG
GGTCTGACGCTCAGTGGAACGACGCGCGCGTAACTCACGTTAAGGGATTTTGGTCATGAGCAAGGGGTGT
TATGAGCCATATTCAGGTATAAATGGGCTCGCGATAATGTTCAGAATTGGTTAATTGGTTGTAACACTGA
CCCCTATTTGTTTATTTTTCTAAATACATTCAAATATGTATCCGCTCATGAGACAATAACCCTGATAAAT
GCTTCAATAATATTGAAAAAGGAAGAATATGAGTATTCAACATTTCCGTGTCGCCCTTATTCCCTTTTTT
GCGGCATTTTGCCTTCCTGTTTTTGCTCACCCAGAAACGCTGGTGAAAGTAAAAGATGCTGAAGATCAGT
TGGGTGCACGAGTGGGTTACATCGAACTGGATCTCAACAGCGGTAAGATCCTTGAGAGTTTTCGCCCCGA
AGAACGTTTTCCAATGATGAGCACTTTTAAAGTTCTGCTATGTGGCGCGGTATTATCCCGTATTGACGCC
GGGCAAGAGCAACTCGGTCGCCGCATACACTATTCTCAGAATGACTTGGTTGAGTACTCACCAGTCACAG
AAAAGCATCTTACGGATGGCATGACAGTAAGAGAATTATGCAGTGCTGCCATAACCATGAGTGATAACAC
TGCGGCCAACTTACTTCTGACAACGATCGGAGGACCGAAGGAGCTAACCGCTTTTTTGCACAACATGGGG
GATCATGTAACTCGCCTTGATCGTTGGGAACCGGAGCTGAATGAAGCCATACCAAACGACGAGCGTGACA
CCACGATGCCTGTAGCGATGGCAACAACGTTGCGCAAACTATTAACTGGCGAACTACTTACTCTAGCTTC
CCGGCAACAATTAATAGACTGGATGGAGGCGGATAAAGTTGCAGGACCACTTCTGCGCTCGGCCCTTCCG
GCTGGCTGGTTTATTGCTGATAAATCCGGAGCCGGTGAGCGTGGTTCTCGCGGTATCATCGCAGCGCTGG
GGCCAGATGGTAAGCCCTCCCGTATCGTAGTTATCTACACGACGGGGAGTCAGGCAACTATGGATGAACG
AAATAGACAGATCGCTGAGATAGGTGCCTCACTGATTAAGCATTGGTAATGACCATGATTACGCCAAGCT
CTAGCTAGAGGTCGACGGTATACAGACATGATAAGATACATTGATGAGTTTGGACAAACCACAACTAGAA
TGCAGTGAAAAAAATGCTTTATTTGTGAAATTTGTGATGCTATTGCTTTATTTGTAACCATTATAAGCTG
CAATAAACAAGTTGGGGTGGGCGAAGAACTCCAGCATGAGATCCCCGCGCTGGAGGATCATCCAGCCGGC
GTCCCGGAAAACGATTCCGAAGCCCAACCTTTCATAGAAGGCGGCGGTGGAATCGAAATCTCGTAGCACG
TGTCAGGCACCGGGCTTGCGGGTCATGCACCAGGTGCGCGGTCCTTCGGGCACCTCGACGTCGGCGGTGA
CGGTGAAGCCGAGCCGCTCGTAGAAGGGGAGGTTGCGGGGCGCGGATGTCTCCAGGAAGGCGGGCACCCC
GGCGCGCTCGGCCGCCTCCACTCCGGGGAGCACGACGGCGCTGCCCAGACCCTTGCCCTGGTGGTCGGGC
GAGACGCCGACGGTGGCCAGGAACCACGCGGGCTCCTTGGGCCGGTGCGGCGCCAGGAGGCCTTCCATCT
GTTGCTGCGCGGCCAGCCGGGAACCGCTCAACTCGGCCATGCGCGGGCCGATCTCGGCGAACACCGCCCC
CGCTTCGACGCTCTCCGGCGTGGTCCAGACCGCCACCGCGGCGCCGTCGTCCGCGACCCACACCTTGCCG
ATGTCGAGCCCGACGCGCGTGAGGAAGAGTTCTTGCAGCTCGGTGACCCGCTCGATGTGGCGGTCCGGAT
CGACGGTGTGGCGCGTGGCGGGGTAGTCGGCGAACGCGGCGGCGAGGGTGCGTACGGCCCTGGGGACGTC
GTCGCGGGTGGCGAGGCGCACCGTGGGCTTGTACTCGGTCATGGTTTAGTTCCTCACCTTGTCGTATTAT
ACTATGCCGATATACTATGCCGATGATTAATTGTCAACACGTGCTGATCAGATCCGAAAATGGATATACA
AGCTCCCGGGAGCTTTTTGCAAAAGCCTAGGCCTCCAAAAAAGCCTCCTCACTACTTCTGGAATAGCTCA
GAGGCAGAGGCGGCCTCGGCCTCTGCATAAATAAAAAAAATTAGTCA
